Addgene plasmid #41306: TAL3132
Depositing lab: Keith Joung. Depositing organization: Massachusetts General Hospital. Publication: Targeted gene disruption in somatic zebrafish cells using engineered TALENs. Sander JD, Cade L, Khayter C, Reyon D, Peterson RT, Joung JK, Yeh JR. Nat Biotechnol. 2011 Aug 5;29(8):697-8. doi: 10.1038/nbt.1934. PubMed 21822241.
Backbone
  Vector backbone: JDS70
  Backbone manufacturer: Addgene plasmid #32285
  Backbone size w/o insert (bp): 6447
  Vector type: Mammalian Expression ; T7
Growth in bacteria
  Bacterial resistance: Ampicillin, 100 μg/mL
  Growth temperature: 37°C
  Growth strain: XL1 Blue
  Copy number: High Copy
Gene/Insert
  Gene/Insert name: ZebrafishCommunity-olig3-Left (alt name: olig3)
  Species: D. rerio (zebrafish)
  Insert size (bp): 1640
  Entrez Gene: olig3
  Promoter: CMV
  Tag / fusion protein: 3X Flag (N terminal on backbone); WT FOKI (C terminal on backbone)
  Cloning method: Restriction Enzyme; 5′ cloning site N/A (destroyed during cloning); 3′ cloning site N/A (destroyed during cloning)
  Sequencing primers: 5′ CMV-F; 3′ BGH-rev
Terms and licenses: Academic/Nonprofit Terms; Industry Terms: Not Available to Industry
Depositor comments: Target binding site: TTCCACGTGTTCCTTGTA It is strongly recommended that users perform a diagnostic digest to verify this plasmid prior to use. For example, a double digest of the plasmid with BamHI and KpnI should result in two bands at 2.3kb and 5.8kb.
How to cite: TAL3132 was a gift from Keith Joung (Addgene plasmid # 41306 ; http://n2t.net/addgene:41306 ; RRID:Addgene_41306)
