[The description below was written by a language model from this plasmid's Addgene catalogue record.]
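Description:
TAL3132 is a TALEN expression plasmid built on the JDS70 backbone, a mammalian expression vector that also carries a T7 promoter. It is propagated in E. coli as a high-copy plasmid under ampicillin selection. The backbone is recorded as about 6.4 kb without insert, and the cloned segment adds roughly 1.6 kb.

The insert, named ZebrafishCommunity-olig3-Left, encodes an engineered TAL effector repeat array designed to recognise a specific DNA site in the zebrafish (Danio rerio) olig3 gene. It is not the olig3 coding sequence itself. The array was placed by restriction cloning, with both cloning sites destroyed, into a framework supplied by the backbone. That framework provides an N-terminal 3X FLAG tag for detection and a C-terminal wild-type FokI nuclease domain. The resulting fusion is one monomer of a TALEN. Because FokI cleaves only as a dimer, this "Left" construct is meant to be used with a partner "Right" TALEN that binds the opposite half-site, so that the two nuclease domains meet over the spacer and make a double-strand break.

Expression is driven by the CMV promoter in mammalian cells. The T7 designation indicates that the construct can also serve as a template for in vitro transcription, typically to make mRNA for embryo injection. The sequencing primer listing suggests a BGH terminator region downstream, though no feature table is provided to confirm this. In line with the associated work on TALEN-mediated gene disruption in zebrafish somatic cells, the plasmid is intended for targeted mutagenesis of olig3 through error-prone repair of the induced break. The depositor advises confirming the plasmid by diagnostic restriction digest before use.
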