>Addgene plasmid #41306 | TAL3132 | depositor partial sequence | sequence record 54945 | TAL3132 sequence 2430 bps
TCTAGAGCTAGCACCATGGACTACAAAGACCATGACGGTGATTATAAAGATCATGACATCGATTACAAGG
ATGACGATGACAAGATGGCCCCCAAGAAGAAGAGGAAGGTGGGCATTCACCGCGGGGTACCTATGGTGGA
CTTGAGGACACTCGGTTATTCGCAACAGCAACAGGAGAAAATCAAGCCTAAGGTCAGGAGCACCGTCGCG
CAACACCACGAGGCGCTTGTGGGGCATGGCTTCACTCATGCGCATATTGTCGCGCTTTCACAGCACCCTG
CGGCGCTTGGGACGGTGGCTGTCAAATACCAAGATATGATTGCGGCCCTGCCCGAAGCCACGCACGAGGC
AATTGTAGGGGTCGGTAAACAGTGGTCGGGAGCGCGAGCACTTGAGGCGCTGCTGACTGTGGCGGGTGAG
CTTAGGGGGCCTCCGCTCCAGCTCGACACCGGGCAGCTGCTGAAGATCGCGAAGAGAGGGGGAGTAACAG
CGGTAGAGGCAGTGCACGCCTGGCGCAATGCGCTCACCGGGGCCCCCTTGAACCTGACCCCAGACCAGGT
AGTCGCAATCGCGTCAAACGGAGGGGGAAAGCAAGCCCTGGAAACCGTGCAAAGGTTGTTGCCGGTCCTT
TGTCAAGACCACGGCCTTACACCGGAGCAAGTCGTGGCCATTGCATCCCACGACGGTGGCAAACAGGCTC
TTGAGACGGTTCAGAGACTTCTCCCAGTTCTCTGTCAAGCCCACGGGCTGACTCCCGATCAAGTTGTAGC
GATTGCGTCGCATGACGGAGGGAAACAAGCATTGGAGACTGTCCAACGGCTCCTTCCCGTGTTGTGTCAA
GCCCACGGTTTGACGCCTGCACAAGTGGTCGCCATCGCCTCCAATATTGGCGGTAAGCAGGCGCTGGAAA
CAGTACAGCGCCTGCTGCCTGTACTGTGCCAGGATCATGGACTGACCCCAGACCAGGTAGTCGCAATCGC
GTCACATGACGGGGGAAAGCAAGCCCTGGAAACCGTGCAAAGGTTGTTGCCGGTCCTTTGTCAAGACCAC
GGCCTTACACCGGAGCAAGTCGTGGCCATTGCAAATAATAACGGTGGCAAACAGGCTCTTGAGACGGTTC
AGAGACTTCTCCCAGTTCTCTGTCAAGCCCACGGGCTGACTCCCGATCAAGTTGTAGCGATTGCGTCCAA
CGGTGGAGGGAAACAAGCATTGGAGACTGTCCAACGGCTCCTTCCCGTGTTGTGTCAAGCCCACGGTTTG
ACGCCTGCACAAGTGGTCGCCATCGCCAACAACAACGGCGGTAAGCAGGCGCTGGAAACAGTACAGCGCC
TGCTGCCTGTACTGTGCCAGGATCATGGACTGACCCCAGACCAGGTAGTCGCAATCGCGTCAAACGGAGG
GGGAAAGCAAGCCCTGGAAACCGTGCAAAGGTTGTTGCCGGTCCTTTGTCAAGACCACGGCCTTACACCG
GAGCAAGTCGTGGCCATTGCAAGCAATGGGGGTGGCAAACAGGCTCTTGAGACGGTTCAGAGACTTCTCC
CAGTTCTCTGTCAAGCCCACGGGCTGACTCCCGATCAAGTTGTAGCGATTGCGTCGCATGACGGAGGGAA
ACAAGCATTGGAGACTGTCCAACGGCTCCTTCCCGTGTTGTGTCAAGCCCACGGTTTGACGCCTGCACAA
GTGGTCGCCATCGCCAGCCATGATGGCGGTAAGCAGGCGCTGGAAACAGTACAGCGCCTGCTGCCTGTAC
TGTGCCAGGATCATGGACTGACCCCAGACCAGGTAGTCGCAATCGCGTCAAACGGAGGGGGAAAGCAAGC
CCTGGAAACCGTGCAAAGGTTGTTGCCGGTCCTTTGTCAAGACCACGGCCTTACACCGGAGCAAGTCGTG
GCCATTGCAAGCAATGGGGGTGGCAAACAGGCTCTTGAGACGGTTCAGAGACTTCTCCCAGTTCTCTGTC
AAGCCCACGGGCTGACTCCCGATCAAGTTGTAGCGATTGCGAATAACAATGGAGGGAAACAAGCATTGGA
GACTGTCCAACGGCTCCTTCCCGTGTTGTGTCAAGCCCACGGTTTGACGCCTGCACAAGTGGTCGCCATC
GCCTCGAATGGCGGCGGTAAGCAGGCGCTGGAAACAGTACAGCGCCTGCTGCCTGTACTGTGCCAGGATC
ATGGACTGACACCCGAACAGGTGGTCGCCATTGCTTCTAACATCGGAGGACGGCCAGCCTTGGAGTCCAT
CGTAGCCCAATTGTCCAGGCCCGATCCCGCGTTGGCTGCGTTAACGAATGACCATCTGGTGGCGTTGGCA
TGTCTTGGTGGACGACCCGCGCTCGATGCAGTCAAAAAGGGTCTGCCTCATGCTCCCGCATTGATCAAAA
GAACCAACCGGCGGATTCCCGAGAGAACTTCCCATCGAGTCGCGGGATCC
