>Addgene plasmid #41306 | TAL3132 | addgene partial sequence | sequence record 56431 | JDS-TALEN-F 5'-TAGGGGTCGGTAAACAGTGG-3'
GCGCTGCTGACTGTGGCGGGTGAGCTTAGGGGGCCTCCGCTCCAGCTCGACACCGGGCAGCTGCTGAAGA
TCGCGAAGAGAGGGGGAGTAACAGCGGTAGAGGCAGTGCACGCCTGGCGCAATGCGCTCACCGGGGCCCC
CTTGAACCTGACCCCAGACCAGGTAGTCGCAATCGCGTCAAACGGAGGGGGAAAGCAAGCCCTGGAAACC
GTGCAAAGGTTGTTGCCGGTCCTTTGTCAAGACCACGGCCTTACACCGGAGCAAGTCGTGGCCATTGCAT
CCCACGACGGTGGCAAACAGGCTCTTGAGACGGTTCAGAGACTTCTCCCAGTTCTCTGTCAAGCCCACGG
GCTGACTCCCGATCAAGTTGTAGCGATTGCGTCGCATGACGGAGGGAAACAAGCATTGGAGACTGTCCAA
CGGCTCCTTCCCGTGTTGTGTCAAGCCCACGGTTTGACGCCTGCACAAGTGGTCGCCATCGCCTCCAATA
TTGGCGGTAAGCAGGCGCTGGAAACAGTACAGCGCCTGCTGCCTGTACTGTGCCAGGATCATGGACTGAC
CCCAGACCAGGTAGTCGCAATCGCGTCACATGACGGGGGAAAGCAAGCCCTGGAAACCGTGCAAAGGTTG
TTGCCGGTCCTTTGTCAAGACCACGGCCTTACACCGGAGCAAGTCGTGGCCATTGCAAATAATAACGGTG
GCAAACAGGCTCTTGAGACGGTTCAGAGACTTCTCCCAGTTCTCTGTCAAGCCCACGGGCTGACTCCCGA
TCAAGTTGTAGCGATTGCGTCCAACGGTGGAGGGAAACAAGCATTGGAGACTGTCCAACGGCTCCTTCCC
GTGTTGTGTCAAGCCCACGGTTTGACGCCTGCACAAGTGGTCGCCATCGCCAA
